Addgene plasmid #201879: pET3-ARL15(CO)
Purpose: Used for bacterial expression of human protein ARL15
Depositing lab: Richard Kahn. Depositing organization: Emory University.
Backbone
  Vector backbone: pET3C
  Backbone size w/o insert (bp): 4600
  Vector type: Bacterial Expression
Growth in bacteria
  Bacterial resistance: Ampicillin, 100 μg/mL
  Growth temperature: 37°C
  Growth strain: DH5alpha
  Copy number: High Copy
Gene/Insert
  Gene/Insert name: ARL15
  Species: H. sapiens (human)
  Mutation: Codon optimized for bacterial expression
  Entrez Gene: ARL15 (a.k.a. ARFRP2)
  Cloning method: Restriction Enzyme; 5′ cloning site NdeI (unknown if destroyed); 3′ cloning site BamHI (unknown if destroyed)
Terms and licenses: Academic/Nonprofit Terms; Industry Terms: Not Available to Industry
How to cite: pET3-ARL15(CO) was a gift from Richard Kahn (Addgene plasmid # 201879 ; http://n2t.net/addgene:201879 ; RRID:Addgene_201879)
