[The description below was written by a language model from this plasmid's Addgene catalogue record and pLannotate feature annotations shown in this document.]
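Description:
pET3-ARL15(CO) is a bacterial expression plasmid built on the pET3C backbone for producing the human small GTPase-family protein ARL15 (also known as ARFRP2) in E. coli. The sequenced construct is about 5.2 kb. It is a pBR322-derived vector: it replicates from a ColE1/pMB1-type origin, retains the bom mobility region and the rop gene, and is selected with ampicillin through the β-lactamase gene under its native bla promoter. The catalogue lists it as high copy, although rop is a part generally associated with restrained copy number. The tetracycline resistance gene appears only as two separated fragments flanking the expression cassette, which is consistent with the cassette having been inserted into that gene, so tetracycline resistance is not expected to be functional.

The ARL15 open reading frame, codon optimized for bacterial expression, was cloned between NdeI and BamHI sites. It lies downstream of a bacteriophage T7 promoter and the efficient T7 gene 10 ribosome binding site, and is followed by a T7 terminator. Transcription therefore depends on T7 RNA polymerase, which must be supplied by a suitable expression host; no lac operator or lacI gene is annotated. A short fragment resembling a T7 gene 10-derived solubility tag is annotated between the insert and the terminator, probably residual vector sequence. The record does not say whether it is translated, and it lists no affinity or epitope tag on the protein. The stated purpose is recombinant production of human ARL15 in bacteria; the record gives no further detail on downstream applications.
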