Features (pLannotate 1.2.2; 14 found; start..end, strand, type, name):
     10..38      +  promoter       tet promoter: E. coli promoter for tetracycline efflux protein gene
     86..378     +  CDS            TcR (fragment): tetracycline efflux protein; tet; confers resistance to tetracycline
    404..451     -  terminator     T7 terminator: transcription terminator for bacteriophage T7 RNA polymerase
    459..508     -  CDS            SET1 (fragment): solubility-enhancement tag derived from T7 phage gene 10B
    519..1130    -  CDS            ARL15: ARL15_HUMAN - Also known as ARFRP2. Experimental evidence at protein level: Swiss-Prot protein existence level 1. From Homo sapiens (Human).
   1138..1160    -  RBS            RBS: efficient ribosome binding site from bacteriophage T7 gene 10 (Olins and Rangwala, 1989)
   1192..1210    -  promoter       T7 promoter: promoter for bacteriophage T7 RNA polymerase
   1232..2132    +  CDS            TcR (fragment): tetracycline efflux protein; tet; confers resistance to tetracycline
   2374..2754    -  CDS            YPB1_ECOLX: Protein predicted: Swiss-Prot protein existence level 4. From Escherichia coli.
   2771..2962    +  CDS            rop: Rop protein, which maintains plasmids at low copy number; rop
   3064..3206    +  misc_feature   bom: basis of mobility region from pBR322
   3392..3980    -  rep_origin     ori: high-copy-number ColE1/pMB1/pBR322/pUC origin of replication
   4151..5011    -  CDS            AmpR: β-lactamase; bla; confers resistance to ampicillin, carbenicillin, and related antibiotics
   5012..5116    -  promoter       AmpR promoter: bla
>Addgene plasmid #201879 | pET3-ARL15(CO) | addgene full sequence | sequence record 403808 | Addgene NGS Result
TTCTCATGTTTGACAGCTTATCATCGATAAGCTTTAATGCGGTAGTTTATCACAGTTAAATTGCTAACGC
AGTCAGGCACCGTGTATGAAATCTAACAATGCGCTCATCGTCATCCTCGGCACCGTCACCCTGGATGCTG
TAGGCATAGGCTTGGTTATGCCGGTACTGCCGGGCCTCTTGCGGGATATCGTCCATTCCGACAGCATCGC
CAGTCACTATGGCGTGCTGCTAGCGCTATATGCGTTGATGCAATTTCTATGCGCACCCGTTCTCGGAGCA
CTGTCCGACCGCTTTGGCCGCCGCCCAGTCCTGCTCGCTTCGCTACTTGGAGCCACTATCGACTACGCGA
TCATGGCGACCACACCCGTCCTGTGGATATCCGGATATAGTTCCTCCTTTCAGCAAAAAACCCCTCAAGA
CCCGTTTAGAGGCCCCAAGGGGTTATGCTAGTTATTGCTCAGCGGTGGCAGCAGCCAACTCAGCTTCCTT
TCGGGCTTTGTTAGCAGCCGGATCCTTACATGCGCACAGCTTCGTGGTCCTTTTCCTCCAGCAGGTTGAT
CAATTGGGAAAAGCTGTCTTTCAGGGCGTCCATGTCGTCCAAAGAACACGGTTGCAGAATCCAACGTTTA
CCGCGAGCCAGCGGCTCAAGCTCGAAGTACTTCTTGATCTCCTGGACGCTACGGGCCGCCGGTTTATCCT
GGTGGTTCGCCAGGATCAGGAACGGCAGGGTGCAAAGCTGCGGATGTTGTAACGCGCTATGCAGTTCATT
GCGAGCCGCCTCCAAATCATCTTCGCTGCTCGCGGAGTCCAGAACAAAAATCACGCCTTGCGAGCCCTGG
TAATAACGTGACCAGTATTTACGGATGTTGTCTGCACCACCCAGTTCTTTCACGTTGAGAATTGCATTCT
GGAACGGCACCGCCTTAATACTGAAACCAGTGGTGCTAACAACATTATCCGGGCTCTCGGAGCACAGTTT
GCTCAGCAAGCTCGTCTTACCAGAGCCGGTCAGGCCGATACAAACCAAATCATATTCCGGACGCGCTGGA
GGCGGACCCTTGCAGCACAGTGCTCTAAAGCACAGATAATCCATGTACAAAAAAGCTTCTGTTATCCTTA
GATCTGACATATGTATATCTCCTTCTTAAAGTTAAACAAAATTATTTCTAGAGGGAAACCGTTGTGGTCT
CCCTATAGTGAGTCGTATTAATTTCGCGGGATCGAGATCTCGATCCTCTACGCCGGACGCATCGTGGCCG
GCATCACCGGCGCCACAGGTGCGGTTGCTGGCGCCTATATCGCCGACATCACCGATGGGGAAGATCGGGC
TCGCCACTTCGGGCTCATGAGCGCTTGTTTCGGCGTGGGTATGGTGGCAGGCCCCGTGGCCGGGGGACTG
TTGGGCGCCATCTCCTTGCATGCACCATTCCTTGCGGCGGCGGTGCTCAACGGCCTCAACCTACTACTGG
GCTGCTTCCTAATGCAGGAGTCGCATAAGGGAGAGCGTCGACCGATGCCCTTGAGAGCCTTCAACCCAGT
CAGCTCCTTCCGGTGGGCGCGGGGCATGACTATCGTCGCCGCACTTATGACTGTCTTCTTTATCATGCAA
CTCGTAGGACAGGTGCCGGCAGCGCTCTGGGTCATTTTCGGCGAGGACCGCTTTCGCTGGAGCGCGACGA
TGATCGGCCTGTCGCTTGCGGTATTCGGAATCTTGCACGCCCTCGCTCAAGCCTTCGTCACTGGTCCCGC
CACCAAACGTTTCGGCGAGAAGCAGGCCATTATCGCCGGCATGGCGGCCGACGCGCTGGGCTACGTCTTG
CTGGCGTTCGCGACGCGAGGCTGGATGGCCTTCCCCATTATGATTCTTCTCGCTTCCGGCGGCATCGGGA
TGCCCGCGTTGCAGGCCATGCTGTCCAGGCAGGTAGATGACGACCATCAGGGACAGCTTCAAGGATCGCT
CGCGGCTCTTACCAGCCTAACTTCGATCACTGGACCGCTGATCGTCACGGCGATTTATGCCGCCTCGGCG
AGCACATGGAACGGGTTGGCATGGATTGTAGGCGCCGCCCTATACCTTGTCTGCCTCCCCGCGTTGCGTC
GCGGTGCATGGAGCCGGGCCACCTCGACCTGAATGGAAGCCGGCGGCACCTCGCTAACGGATTCACCACT
CCAAGAATTGGAGCCAATCAATTCTTGCGGAGAACTGTGAATGCGCAAACCAACCCTTGGCAGAACATAT
CCATCGCGTCCGCCATCTCCAGCAGCCGCACGCGGCGCATCTCGGGCAGCGTTGGGTCCTGGCCACGGGT
GCGCATGATCGTGCTCCTGTCGTTGAGGACCCGGCTAGGCTGGCGGGGTTGCCTTACTGGTTAGCAGAAT
GAATCACCGATACGCGAGCGAACGTGAAGCGACTGCTGCTGCAAAACGTCTGCGACCTGAGCAACAACAT
GAATGGTCTTCGGTTTCCGTGTTTCGTAAAGTCTGGAAACGCGGAAGTCAGCGCCCTGCACCATTATGTT
CCGGATCTGCATCGCAGGATGCTGCTGGCTACCCTGTGGAACACCTACATCTGTATTAACGAAGCGCTGG
CATTGACCCTGAGTGATTTTTCTCTGGTCCCGCCGCATCCATACCGCCAGTTGTTTACCCTCACAACGTT
CCAGTAACCGGGCATGTTCATCATCAGTAACCCGTATCGTGAGCATCCTCTCTCGTTTCATCGGTATCAT
TACCCCCATGAACAGAAATCCCCCTTACACGGAGGCATCAGTGACCAAACAGGAAAAAACCGCCCTTAAC
ATGGCCCGCTTTATCAGAAGCCAGACATTAACGCTTCTGGAGAAACTCAACGAGCTGGACGCGGATGAAC
AGGCAGACATCTGTGAATCGCTTCACGACCACGCTGATGAGCTTTACCGCAGCTGCCTCGCGCGTTTCGG
TGATGACGGTGAAAACCTCTGACACATGCAGCTCCCGGAGACGGTCACAGCTTGTCTGTAAGCGGATGCC
GGGAGCAGACAAGCCCGTCAGGGCGCGTCAGCGGGTGTTGGCGGGTGTCGGGGCGCAGCCATGACCCAGT
CACGTAGCGATAGCGGAGTGTATACTGGCTTAACTATGCGGCATCAGAGCAGATTGTACTGAGAGTGCAC
CATATATGCGGTGTGAAATACCGCACAGATGCGTAAGGAGAAAATACCGCATCAGGCGCTCTTCCGCTTC
CTCGCTCACTGACTCGCTGCGCTCGGTCGTTCGGCTGCGGCGAGCGGTATCAGCTCACTCAAAGGCGGTA
ATACGGTTATCCACAGAATCAGGGGATAACGCAGGAAAGAACATGTGAGCAAAAGGCCAGCAAAAGGCCA
GGAACCGTAAAAAGGCCGCGTTGCTGGCGTTTTTCCATAGGCTCCGCCCCCCTGACGAGCATCACAAAAA
TCGACGCTCAAGTCAGAGGTGGCGAAACCCGACAGGACTATAAAGATACCAGGCGTTTCCCCCTGGAAGC
TCCCTCGTGCGCTCTCCTGTTCCGACCCTGCCGCTTACCGGATACCTGTCCGCCTTTCTCCCTTCGGGAA
GCGTGGCGCTTTCTCATAGCTCACGCTGTAGGTATCTCAGTTCGGTGTAGGTCGTTCGCTCCAAGCTGGG
CTGTGTGCACGAACCCCCCGTTCAGCCCGACCGCTGCGCCTTATCCGGTAACTATCGTCTTGAGTCCAAC
CCGGTAAGACACGACTTATCGCCACTGGCAGCAGCCACTGGTAACAGGATTAGCAGAGCGAGGTATGTAG
GCGGTGCTACAGAGTTCTTGAAGTGGTGGCCTAACTACGGCTACACTAGAAGGACAGTATTTGGTATCTG
CGCTCTGCTGAAGCCAGTTACCTTCGGAAAAAGAGTTGGTAGCTCTTGATCCGGCAAACAAACCACCGCT
GGTAGCGGTGGTTTTTTTGTTTGCAAGCAGCAGATTACGCGCAGAAAAAAAGGATCTCAAGAAGATCCTT
TGATCTTTTCTACGGGGTCTGACGCTCAGTGGAACGAAAACTCACGTTAAGGGATTTTGGTCATGAGATT
ATCAAAAAGGATCTTCACCTAGATCCTTTTAAATTAAAAATGAAGTTTTAAATCAATCTAAAGTATATAT
GAGTAAACTTGGTCTGACAGTTACCAATGCTTAATCAGTGAGGCACCTATCTCAGCGATCTGTCTATTTC
GTTCATCCATAGTTGCCTGACTCCCCGTCGTGTAGATAACTACGATACGGGAGGGCTTACCATCTGGCCC
CAGTGCTGCAATGATACCGCGAGACCCACGCTCACCGGCTCCAGATTTATCAGCAATAAACCAGCCAGCC
GGAAGGGCCGAGCGCAGAAGTGGTCCTGCAACTTTATCCGCCTCCATCCAGTCTATTAATTGTTGCCGGG
AAGCTAGAGTAAGTAGTTCGCCAGTTAATAGTTTGCGCAACGTTGTTGCCATTGCTGCAGGCATCGTGGT
GTCACGCTCGTCGTTTGGTATGGCTTCATTCAGCTCCGGTTCCCAACGATCAAGGCGAGTTACATGATCC
CCCATGTTGTGCAAAAAAGCGGTTAGCTCCTTCGGTCCTCCGATCGTTGTCAGAAGTAAGTTGGCCGCAG
TGTTATCACTCATGGTTATGGCAGCACTGCATAATTCTCTTACTGTCATGCCATCCGTAAGATGCTTTTC
TGTGACTGGTGAGTACTCAACCAAGTCATTCTGAGAATAGTGTATGCGGCGACCGAGTTGCTCTTGCCCG
GCGTCAACACGGGATAATACCGCGCCACATAGCAGAACTTTAAAAGTGCTCATCATTGGAAAACGTTCTT
CGGGGCGAAAACTCTCAAGGATCTTACCGCTGTTGAGATCCAGTTCGATGTAACCCACTCGTGCACCCAA
CTGATCTTCAGCATCTTTTACTTTCACCAGCGTTTCTGGGTGAGCAAAAACAGGAAGGCAAAATGCCGCA
AAAAAGGGAATAAGGGCGACACGGAAATGTTGAATACTCATACTCTTCCTTTTTCAATATTATTGAAGCA
TTTATCAGGGTTATTGTCTCATGAGCGGATACATATTTGAATGTATTTAGAAAAATAAACAAATAGGGGT
TCCGCGCACATTTCCCCGAAAAGTGCCACCTGACGTCTAAGAAACCATTATTATCATGACATTAACCTAT
AAAAATAGGCGTATCACGAGGCCCTTTCGTCTTCAAGAA
